>Addgene plasmid #230615 | AiP1281 - pAAV-AiE2066m-minBG-SYFP2-WPRE3-BGHpA | addgene full sequence | sequence record 466234 | Addgene NGS Result
TCGGAACAGGAGAGCGCACGAGGGAGCTTCCAGGGGGAAACGCCTGGTATCTTTATAGTCCTGTCGGGTT
TCGCCACCTCTGACTTGAGCGTCGATTTTTGTGATGCTCGTCAGGGGGGCGGAGCCTATGGAAAAACGCC
AGCAACGCGGCCTTTTTACGGTTCCTGGCCTTTTGCTGGCCTTTTGCTCACATGTCCTGCAGGCAGCTGC
GCGCTCGCTCGCTCACTGAGGCCGCCCGGGCGTCGGGCGACCTTTGGTCGCCCGGCCTCAGTGAGCGAGC
GAGCGCGCAGAGAGGGAGTGGCCAACTCCATCACTAGGGGTTCCTGCGGCCGCACGCGTCAGTGGTGTTG
GTTAAAGGTCAACAGATGAGGTTCAGAGCACATCAAGTGTATGGGAAGCCACCGATACCTTTGAAGCTGG
AGAGGCCATGATCTGATGATGTTTTAAGGCTGTCTTCTGAAAGCCTAGCTGGAGAAGAGATTTTACAGCC
ACCATGTAACCTATGAAGAAACCAAGCAGGAACTTATGGCAATGTGTCCCTGGGACAGGAAGGCACCAGA
GGGAGAGGAGTGGGGCTGGAAGCAGACCATTGCAAGATAATGAAGAGTCTTCCTGAAGATTGCAGAGCTT
CTGATACGAAAGGCTCAACCATTCCAGATCACCCATTTTGCATCCAGTTCTGATGTTCCACCAGTGAACT
TGACTTCATTCAGGTACTGGGTTTGTTCCCAACCAAATGAACCACGAGCATAGATGGGAAGGGGAACACA
ATGAAGGATGATGTTGGAGCCGGTGAAGATGAGAAGGCCCTATGGAAACTGTCAACTGCCTATGCCCAGA
ACTTCTTCACAGTATGGAGGTTTATATTACCTAATATATGCCCCAACTTTAATTAATAATGTCCAATAGG
CACTATAGATTATATACTCTGTATATGGAACAAGTATATTTTCAATTCAATTAAAATACTTAAGATTAAA
CCAATGTCATCTCAAATTGAAACTCAGTCTCCCTACTTCCTTGTTTCCATTTTATTGCCATGTTTTCCTC
CCTACCATACAACTAGCATTTTTTTTAACTTGCTGTCAGACTTTCCCCATTCAGCAGTGACCGAAACAAA
GGGAAAAAATGGTACAGAGGGAAAATCAGCAGTTCTGTTCAATAATGGCCAATTGTTTCCCTGACAGCAT
CCAGACAAATCGTCTAAATCACAAATGCATTTGTGACCCTCATTTTGGAAGGGCTTCTCTAATCTTAGGG
ATTGGAATTGAACTTCAAAAATGGGTCTCAAGGTCTTTGGGGGCCCCTCAATTTGCTGTTCCAACACCCT
AGTGGCTGGATGGCTACCATCCTTTTTCATTCGCTTAATAAAAATAACAAGAAAAACTATAATAGCCAAA
TTTCTTCTCTCAAATGCCAATGTAGAGAGCAATCATTCCCAAACTCTGAGGCAGTAAAGAGGTGACTTTG
AACAATGCCTTTATTTTTTCCTCATTTATTTCTCAATTTTTATCTCCAGATTAGATATGTGCCTATAGGA
AGGGAAGCAGTGCTGGGAAGTGCAGAGTAGTTTGATGTCACACAGCAGATTAAGCAAAGAATCATGTATA
ATCACCACTGAATGCCCATGTGCATCCTTCCATCTTGTGGCTTTGTGTGGGAGAGTCAAAGGTGGTCTGG
ATTTCAAATGAACGGAAAAATCACCCTGTGACTGGATAGAGGTTCCAGGACACACTCTCTCTCCCTCTCT
CTTTCCCTCTCTCCCTCTCTTTTAGGAAACACCAAAAGATGTAGCTCTCATTGGATAAAATAAAATATGG
GCAAAAACATCATGGATACTGGCATGCATTAGTATTAAGTCGAGCTCGGGCTGGGCATAAAAGTCAGGGC
AGAGCCATCTATTGCTTACATTTGCTTCTGGGATCCAGATCTTTCGAAGCTAGCGCTACCGGTCGCCACC
ATGGTGAGCAAGGGCGAGGAGCTGTTCACCGGGGTGGTGCCCATCCTGGTCGAGCTGGACGGCGACGTAA
ACGGCCACAAGTTCAGCGTGTCCGGCGAGGGCGAGGGCGATGCCACCTACGGCAAGCTGACCCTGAAGCT
GATCTGCACCACCGGCAAGCTGCCCGTGCCCTGGCCCACCCTCGTGACCACCCTGGGCTACGGCGTGCAG
TGCTTCGCCCGCTACCCCGACCACATGAAGCAGCACGACTTCTTCAAGTCCGCCATGCCCGAAGGCTACG
TCCAGGAGCGCACCATCTTCTTCAAGGACGACGGCAACTACAAGACCCGCGCCGAGGTGAAGTTCGAGGG
CGACACCCTGGTGAACCGCATCGAGCTGAAGGGCATCGACTTCAAGGAGGACGGCAACATCCTGGGGCAC
AAGCTGGAGTACAACTACAACAGCCACAACGTCTATATCACCGCCGACAAGCAGAAGAACGGCATCAAGG
CCAACTTCAAGATCCGCCACAACATCGAGGACGGCGGCGTGCAGCTCGCCGACCACTACCAGCAGAACAC
CCCCATCGGCGACGGCCCCGTGCTGCTGCCCGACAACCACTACCTGAGCTACCAGTCCAAGCTGAGCAAA
GACCCCAACGAGAAGCGCGATCACATGGTCCTGCTGGAGTTCGTGACCGCCGCCGGGATCACTCTCGGCA
TGGACGAGCTGTACAAGTAAGTCGACGGCGCGCCGCGGCCGCGAATTCGATATCATAATCAACCTCTGGA
TTACAAAATTTGTGAAAGATTGACTGGTATTCTTAACTATGTTGCTCCTTTTACGCTATGTGGATACGCT
GCTTTAATGCCTTTGTATCATGCTATTGCTTCCCGTATGGCTTTCATTTTCTCCTCCTTGTATAAATCCT
GGTTAGTTCTTGCCACGGCGGAACTCATCGCCGCCTGCCTTGCCCGCTGCTGGACAGGGGCTCGGCTGTT
GGGCACTGACAATTCCGTGGCTCGAGAGATCTTCGACTGTGCCTTCTAGTTGCCAGCCATCTGTTGTTTG
CCCCTCCCCCGTGCCTTCCTTGACCCTGGAAGGTGCCACTCCCACTGTCCTTTCCTAATAAAATGAGGAA
ATTGCATCGCATTGTCTGAGTAGGTGTCATTCTATTCTGGGGGGTGGGGTGGGGCAGGACAGCAAGGGGG
AGGATTGGGAAGACAATAGCAGGCATGAGATCTCACGTGCGGACCGAGCGGCCGCAGGAACCCCTAGTGA
TGGAGTTGGCCACTCCCTCTCTGCGCGCTCGCTCGCTCACTGAGGCCGGGCGACCAAAGGTCGCCCGACG
CCCGGGCTTTGCCCGGGCGGCCTCAGTGAGCGAGCGAGCGCGCAGCTGCCTGCAGGGGCGCCTGATGCGG
TATTTTCTCCTTACGCATCTGTGCGGTATTTCACACCGCATA
[95 nt withheld, positions 3403-3497]
T
[46 nt withheld, positions 3499-3544]
C
[141 nt withheld, positions 3546-3686]
CCTTTGACGTTGGAGTCCACGTTCTTT
[37 nt withheld, positions 3714-3750]
ACTCTATCTCGGGCTATTCTTTTGATTTATAAGGGATTTTGCCGATTTCGGTCTATTGGTTAAAAAATGA
GCTGATTTAACAAAAATTTAACGCGAATTTTAACAAAATATTAACGTTTACAATTTTATGGTGCACTCTC
AGTACAATCTGCTCTGATGCCGCATAGTTAAGCCAGCCCCGACACCCGCCAACACCCGCTGACGCGCCCT
GACGGGCTTGTCTGCTCCCGGCATCCGCTTACAGACAAGCTGTGACCGTCTCCGGGAGCTGCATGTGTCA
GAGGTTTTCACCGTCATCACCGAAACGCGCGAGACGAAAGGGCCTCGTGATACGCCTATTTTTATAGGTT
AATGTCATGATAATAATGGTTTCTTAGACGTCAGGTGGCACTTTTCGGGGAAATGTGCGCGGAACCCCTA
TTTGTTTATTTTTCTAAATACATTCAAATATGTATCCGCTCATGAGACAATAACCCTGATAAATGCTTCA
ATAATATTGAAAAAGGAAGAGTATGAGTATTCAACATTTCCGTGTCGCCCTTATTCCCTTTTTTGCGGCA
TTTTGCCTTCCTGTTTTTGCTCACCCAGAAACGCTGGTGAAAGTAAAAGATGCTGAAGATCAGTTGGGTG
CACGAGTGGGTTACATCGAACTGGATCTCAACAGCGGTAAGATCCTTGAGAGTTTTCGCCCCGAAGAACG
TTTTCCAATGATGAGCACTTTTAAAGTTCTGCTATGTGGCGCGGTATTATCCCGTATTGACGCCGGGCAA
GAGCAACTCGGTCGCCGCATACACTATTCTCAGAATGACTTGGTTGAGTACTCACCAGTCACAGAAAAGC
ATCTTACGGATGGCATGACAGTAAGAGAATTATGCAGTGCTGCCATAACCATGAGTGATAACACTGCGGC
CAACTTACTTCTGACAACGATCGGAGGACCGAAGGAGCTAACCGCTTTTTTGCACAACATGGGGGATCAT
GTAACTCGCCTTGATCGTTGGGAACCGGAGCTGAATGAAGCCATACCAAACGACGAGCGTGACACCACGA
TGCCTGTAGCAATGGCAACAACGTTGCGCAAACTATTAACTGGCGAACTACTTACTCTAGCTTCCCGGCA
ACAATTAATAGACTGGATGGAGGCGGATAAAGTTGCAGGACCACTTCTGCGCTCGGCCCTTCCGGCTGGC
TGGTTTATTGCTGATAAATCTGGAGCCGGTGAGCGTGGGTCTCGCGGTATCATTGCAGCACTGGGGCCAG
ATGGTAAGCCCTCCCGTATCGTAGTTATCTACACGACGGGGAGTCAGGCAACTATGGATGAACGAAATAG
ACAGATCGCTGAGATAGGTGCCTCACTGATTAAGCATTGGTAACTGTCAGACCAAGTTTACTCATATATA
CTTTAGATTGATTTAAAACTTCATTTTTAATTTAAAAGGATCTAGGTGAAGATCCTTTTTGATAATCTCA
TGACCAAAATCCCTTAACGTGAGTTTTCGTTCCACTGAGCGTCAGACCCCGTAGAAAAGATCAAAGGATC
TTCTTGAGATCCTTTTTTTCTGCGCGTAATCTGCTGCTTGCAAACAAAAAAACCACCGCTACCAGCGGTG
GTTTGTTTGCCGGATCAAGAGCTACCAACTCTTTTTCCGAAGGTAACTGGCTTCAGCAGAGCGCAGATAC
CAAATACTGTTCTTCTAGTGTAGCCGTAGTTAGGCCACCACTTCAAGAACTCTGTAGCACCGCCTACATA
CCTCGCTCTGCTAATCCTGTTACCAGTGGCTGCTGCCAGTGGCGATAAGTCGTGTCTTACCGGGTTGGAC
TCAAGACGATAGTTACCGGATAAGGCGCAGCGGTCGGGCTGAACGGGGGGTTCGTGCACACAGCCCAGCT
TGGAGCGAACGACCTACACCGAACTGAGATACCTACAGCGTGAGCTATGAGAAAGCGCCACGCTTCCCGA
AGGGAGAAAGGCGGACAGGTATCCGGTAAGCGGCAGGG
Features (pLannotate 1.2.2; 14 found; start..end, strand, type, name):
    207..234     +  repeat_region  AAV2 ITR (fragment): inverted terminal repeat of adeno-associated virus serotype 2 inverted
    263..290     +  repeat_region  AAV2 ITR (fragment): inverted terminal repeat of adeno-associated virus serotype 2 inverted
   1961..2677    +  CDS            SYFP2: SYFP2 is a basic (constitutively fluorescent) yellow fluorescent protein published in 2006, derived from Aequorea victoria. It is reported to be a very rapidly-maturing monomer with moderate acid sensitivity.
   2717..2874    +  misc_feature   WPRE (fragment): woodchuck hepatitis virus posttranscriptional regulatory element
   2880..2960    +  misc_feature   WPRE (fragment): woodchuck hepatitis virus posttranscriptional regulatory element
   2977..3088    +  polyA_signal   bGH poly(A) signal: bovine growth hormone polyadenylation signal
   3206..3346    +  repeat_region  AAV2 ITR: inverted terminal repeat of adeno-associated virus serotype 2 inverted
   3351..3402    -  misc_feature   bom (fragment): basis of mobility region from pBR322
   3421..3876    +  rep_origin     f1 ori (sequence partly withheld): f1 bacteriophage origin of replication; arrow indicates direction of (+) strand synthesis
   3877..3926    -  misc_feature   bom (fragment): basis of mobility region from pBR322
   4028..4063    -  CDS            rop (fragment): Rop protein, which maintains plasmids at low copy number; rop
   4158..4262    +  promoter       AmpR promoter: bla
   4263..5123    +  CDS            AmpR: β-lactamase; bla; confers resistance to ampicillin, carbenicillin, and related antibiotics
   5294..134     +  rep_origin     ori (across the origin): high-copy-number ColE1/pMB1/pBR322/pUC origin of replication
