[The description below was written by a language model from this plasmid's Addgene catalogue record and pLannotate feature annotations shown in this document.]
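Description:
AiP1281 - pAAV-AiE2066m-minBG-SYFP2-WPRE3-BGHpA is an AAV transfer plasmid built on a pAAV2 backbone and intended for packaging recombinant adeno-associated virus that reports the activity of a candidate brain-cell enhancer. It is maintained in bacteria through a high-copy ColE1/pUC-type origin and selected with ampicillin via the β-lactamase gene and its own promoter. The backbone also carries an f1 phage origin, along with small annotated remnants of the pBR322 bom and rop regions. The sequenced record is about 5.7 kb.

The payload lies between AAV2 inverted terminal repeats, which provide the cis signals for genome replication and encapsidation. The 3′ ITR is annotated in full, whereas the 5′ ITR is detected only as two short fragments, which may reflect automated annotation or the difficulty of sequencing these repeats. Within the cassette, the enhancer AiE2066m sits upstream of minBG, the minimal promoter named in the record. Neither element is called in the feature table, though a long unannotated stretch precedes the reporter, and the listed MluI and SacI sites presumably mark where the enhancer was cloned. A minimal promoter has little activity of its own, so expression of the yellow fluorescent protein SYFP2, a rapidly maturing monomeric Aequorea-derived protein, depends largely on the enhancer. Downstream, WPRE3, a shortened woodchuck hepatitis virus posttranscriptional element annotated here as two fragments, boosts transcript expression while conserving packaging capacity. A bovine growth hormone polyadenylation signal terminates the message.

The stated purpose is to drive AAV-mediated transgene expression in specific brain cell populations, with SYFP2 fluorescence marking the labelled cells. The record does not specify which populations AiE2066m targets.
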