Addgene plasmid #230615: AiP1281 - pAAV-AiE2066m-minBG-SYFP2-WPRE3-BGHpA
Purpose: AiE2066m is an enhancer sequence, designed to drive AAV-mediated transgene expression in specific populations of brain cells
Depositing lab: Allen Institute for Brain Science & Bosiljka Tasic. Depositing organization: Allen Institute. Publication: A suite of enhancer AAVs and transgenic mouse lines for genetic access to cortical cell types. Ben-Simon Y, Hooper M, Narayan S, Daigle TL, Dwivedi D, Way SW, Oster A, Stafford DA, Mich JK, Taormina MJ, Martinez RA, Opitz-Araya X, Roth JR, Alexander JR, Allen S, Amster A, Arbuckle J, Ayala A, Baker PM, Bakken TE, Barcelli T, Barta S, Bendrick J, Bertagnolli D, Bielstein C, Bishwakarma P, Bowlus J, Boyer G, Brouner K, Casian B, Casper T, Chakka AB, Chakrabarty R, Chance RK, Chavan S, Clark M, Colbert K, Collman F, Daniel S, Departee M, DiValentin P, Donadio N, Dotson N, Egdorf T, Fliss T, Gabitto M, Garcia J, Gary A, Gasperini M, Gloe J, Goldy J, Gore BB, Graybuck L, Greisman N, Haeseleer F, Halterman C, Haradon Z, Hastings SD, Helback O, Ho W, Hockemeyer D, Huang C, Huff S, Hunker A, Johansen N, Jones D, Juneau Z, Kalmbach B, Kannan M, Khem S, Kussick E, Kutsal R, Larsen R, Lee C, Lee AY, Leibly M, Lenz GH, Li S, Liang E, Lusk N, Madigan Z, Malloy J, Malone J, McCue R, Melchor J, Mollenkopf T, Moosman S, Morin E, Newman D, Ng L, Ngo K, Omstead V, Otto S, Oyama A, Pena N, Pham T, Phillips E, Pom CA, Potekhina L, Ransford S, Ray PL, Rette D, Reynoldson C, Rimorin C, Rocha D, Ruiz A, Sanchez REA, Sawyer L, Sedeno-Cortes A, Sevigny JP, Shapovalova N, Shepard N, Shulga L, Sigler AR, Siverts L, Soliman S, Somasundaram S, Staats B, Stewart K, Szelenyi E, Tieu M, Trader C, Tran A, van Velthoven CTJ, Walker M, Wang Y, Weed N, Wirthlin M, Wood T, Wynalda B, Yao Z, Zhou T, Ariza J, Dee N, Reding M, Ronellenfitch K, Mufti S, Sunkin SM, Smith KA, Esposito L, Waters J, Thyagarajan B, Yao S, Lein ES, Zeng H, Levi BP, Ngai J, Ting JT, Tasic B. Cell. 2025 May 16:S0092-8674(25)00513-6. doi: 10.1016/j.cell.2025.05.002. PubMed 40403729.
Backbone
  Vector backbone: pAAV2
  Vector type: AAV
Growth in bacteria
  Bacterial resistance: Ampicillin, 100 μg/mL
  Growth temperature: 37°C
  Growth strain: NEB Stable
  Copy number: High Copy
Gene/Insert
  Gene/Insert name: SYFP2
  Species: Synthetic
  Promoter: minBG
  Cloning method: Restriction Enzyme; 5′ cloning site MluI (unknown if destroyed); 3′ cloning site SacI (unknown if destroyed)
Terms and licenses: Academic/Nonprofit Terms; Industry Terms: Not Available to Industry
How to cite: AiP1281 - pAAV-AiE2066m-minBG-SYFP2-WPRE3-BGHpA was a gift from Allen Institute for Brain Science & Bosiljka Tasic (Addgene plasmid # 230615 ; http://n2t.net/addgene:230615 ; RRID:Addgene_230615)
